>Addgene plasmid #185199 | pST_CAHS1_PARRC_101-144 (pBS0656) | addgene full sequence | sequence record 366787 | Addgene NGS Result
GATCTCCCGATCCCCTATGGTGCACTCTCAGTACAATCTGCTCTGATGCCGCATAGTTAAGCCAGTATCT
GCTCCCTGCTTGTGTGTTGGAGGTCGCTGAGTAGTGCGCGAGCAAAATTTAAGCTACAACAAGGCAAGGC
TTGACCGACAATTGCATGAAGAATCTGCTTAGGGTTAGGCGTTTTGCGCTGCTTCGCGATGTACGGGCCA
GATATACGCGTTGACATTGATTATTGACTAGTTATTAATAGTAATCAATTACGGGGTCATTAGTTCATAG
CCCATATATGGAGTTCCGCGTTACATAACTTACGGTAAATGGCCCGCCTGGCTGACCGCCCAACGACCCC
CGCCCATTGACGTCAATAATGACGTATGTTCCCATAGTAACGCCAATAGGGACTTTCCATTGACGTCAAT
GGGTGGAGTATTTACGGTAAACTGCCCACTTGGCAGTACATCAAGTGTATCATATGCCAAGTACGCCCCC
TATTGACGTCAATGACGGTAAATGGCCCGCCTGGCATTATGCCCAGTACATGACCTTATGGGACTTTCCT
ACTTGGCAGTACATCTACGTATTAGTCATCGCTATTACCATGGTGATGCGGTTTTGGCAGTACATCAATG
GGCGTGGATAGCGGTTTGACTCACGGGGATTTCCAAGTCTCCACCCCATTGACGTCAATGGGAGTTTGTT
TTGGCACCAAAATCAACGGGACTTTCCAAAATGTCGTAACAACTCCGCCCCATTGACGCAAATGGGCGGT
AGGCGTGTACGGTGGGAGGTCTATATAAGCAGAGCTCTCTGGCTAACTAGAGAACCCACTGCTTACTGGC
TTATCGAAATTAATACGACTCACTATAGGGAGACCCAAGCTGGCTAGCCACCATGGCCAAAACGCGCGAA
CAGGAGATGCTGTCTGCTAACTATCAAAAAGAAGTTGAGCGCAAAACTGAAGCCTATCGGAAGCAGCAAG
AAGTGGAGGCAGACAAAATTCGGAAAGAGCTGGAAAAGCAGCATCTGTGATGAATTGCCAATTGAAATTT
GACGGCCTATGTCACTGAAACTATCCAAACACCCCATGTCGATACTGAACGTATCGACGCATACCTCCTT
CCTTGAAAACGCACAATCATACAACTGGGCACATAATGCGTACGCCCATCTAGTACACCCATCTCTGTAG
GTCCAGTTCAAGAGCTGGAAGAGCACCCTCCACTTACCCGCTGATCAGCCTCGACTGTGCCTTCTAGTTG
CCAGCCATCTGTTGTTTGCCCCTCCCCCGTGCCTTCCTTGACCCTGGAAGGTGCCACTCCCACTGTCCTT
TCCTAATAAAATGAGGAAATTGCATCGCATTGTCTGAGTAGGTGTCATTCTATTCTGGGGGGTGGGGTGG
GGCAGGACAGCAAGGGGGAGGATTGGGAAGACAATAGCAGGCATGCTGGGGATGCGGTGGGCTCTATGGC
TTCTGAGGCGGAAAGAACCAGCTGGGGCTCTAGGGGGTATCCCC
[124 nt withheld, positions 1515-1638]
C
[91 nt withheld, positions 1640-1730]
A
[49 nt withheld, positions 1732-1780]
CCTTTGACGTTGGAGTCCACGTTCTTT
[37 nt withheld, positions 1808-1844]
ACCCTATCTCGGTCTATTCTTTTGATTTATAAGGGATTTTGCCGATTTCGGCCTATTGGTTAAAAAATGA
GCTGATTTAACAAAAATTTAACGCGAATTAATTCTGTGGAATGTGTGTCAGTTAGGGTGTGGAAAGTCCC
CAGGCTCCCCAGCAGGCAGAAGTATGCAAAGCATGCATCTCAATTAGTCAGCAACCAGGTGTGGAAAGTC
CCCAGGCTCCCCAGCAGGCAGAAGTATGCAAAGCATGCATCTCAATTAGTCAGCAACCATAGTCCCGCCC
CTAACTCCGCCCATCCCGCCCCTAACTCCGCCCAGTTCCGCCCATTCTCCGCCCCATGGCTGACTAATTT
TTTTTATTTATGCAGAGGCCGAGGCCGCCTCTGCCTCTGAGCTATTCCAGAAGTAGTGAGGAGGCTTTTT
TGGAGGCCTAGGCTTTTGCAAAAAGCTCCCGGGAGCTTGTATATCCATTTTCGGATCTGATCAGCACGTG
TTGACAATTAATCATCGGCATAGTATATCGGCATAGTATAATACGACAAGGTGAGGAACTAAACCATGGC
CAAGTTGACCAGTGCCGTTCCGGTGCTCACCGCGCGCGACGTCGCCGGAGCGGTCGAGTTCTGGACCGAC
CGGCTCGGGTTCTCCCGGGACTTCGTGGAGGACGACTTCGCCGGTGTGGTCCGGGACGACGTGACCCTGT
TCATCAGCGCGGTCCAGGACCAGGTGGTGCCGGACAACACCCTGGCCTGGGTGTGGGTGCGCGGCCTGGA
CGAGCTGTACGCCGAGTGGTCGGAGGTCGTGTCCACGAACTTCCGGGACGCCTCCGGGCCGGCCATGACC
GAGATCGGCGAGCAGCCGTGGGGGCGGGAGTTCGCCCTGCGCGACCCGGCCGGCAACTGCGTGCACTTCG
TGGCCGAGGAGCAGGACTGACACGTGCTACGAGATTTCGATTCCACCGCCGCCTTCTATGAAAGGTTGGG
CTTCGGAATCGTTTTCCGGGACGCCGGCTGGATGATCCTCCAGCGCGGGGATCTCATGCTGGAGTTCTTC
GCCCACCCCAACTTGTTTATTGCAGCTTATAATGGTTACAAATAAAGCAATAGCATCACAAATTTCACAA
ATAAAGCATTTTTTTCACTGCATTCTAGTTGTGGTTTGTCCAAACTCATCAATGTATCTTATCATGTCTG
TATACCGTCGACCTCTAGCTAGAGCTTGGCGTAATCATGGTCATAGCTGTTTCCTGTGTGAAATTGTTAT
CCGCTCACAATTCCACACAACATACGAGCCGGAAGCATAAAGTGTAAAGCCTGGGGTGCCTAATGAGTGA
GCTAACTTACATTAATTGCGTTGCGCTCACTGCCCGCTTTCCAGTCGGGAAACCTGTCGTGCCAGCTGCA
TTAATGAATCGGCCAACGCGCGGGGAGAGGCGGTTTGCGTATTGGGCGCTCTTCCGCTTCCTCGCTCACT
GACTCGCTGCGCTCGGTCGTTCGGCTGCGGCGAGCGGTATCAGCTCACTCAAAGGCGGTAATACGGTTAT
CCACAGAATCAGGGGATAACGCAGGAAAGAACATGTGAGCAAAAGGCCAGCAAAAGGCCAGGAACCGTAA
AAAGGCCGCGTTGCTGGCGTTTTTCCATAGGCTCCGCCCCCCTGACGAGCATCACAAAAATCGACGCTCA
AGTCAGAGGTGGCGAAACCCGACAGGACTATAAAGATACCAGGCGTTTCCCCCTGGAAGCTCCCTCGTGC
GCTCTCCTGTTCCGACCCTGCCGCTTACCGGATACCTGTCCGCCTTTCTCCCTTCGGGAAGCGTGGCGCT
TTCTCATAGCTCACGCTGTAGGTATCTCAGTTCGGTGTAGGTCGTTCGCTCCAAGCTGGGCTGTGTGCAC
GAACCCCCCGTTCAGCCCGACCGCTGCGCCTTATCCGGTAACTATCGTCTTGAGTCCAACCCGGTAAGAC
ACGACTTATCGCCACTGGCAGCAGCCACTGGTAACAGGATTAGCAGAGCGAGGTATGTAGGCGGTGCTAC
AGAGTTCTTGAAGTGGTGGCCTAACTACGGCTACACTAGAAGAACAGTATTTGGTATCTGCGCTCTGCTG
AAGCCAGTTACCTTCGGAAAAAGAGTTGGTAGCTCTTGATCCGGCAAACAAACCACCGCTGGTAGCGGTG
GTTTTTTTGTTTGCAAGCAGCAGATTACGCGCAGAAAAAAAGGATCTCAAGAAGATCCTTTGATCTTTTC
TACGGGGTCTGACGCTCAGTGGAACGAAAACTCACGTTAAGGGATTTTGGTCATGAGATTATCAAAAAGG
ATCTTCACCTAGATCCTTTTAAATTAAAAATGAAGTTTTAAATCAATCTAAAGTATATATGAGTAAACTT
GGTCTGACAGTTACCAATGCTTAATCAGTGAGGCACCTATCTCAGCGATCTGTCTATTTCGTTCATCCAT
AGTTGCCTGACTCCCCGTCGTGTAGATAACTACGATACGGGAGGGCTTACCATCTGGCCCCAGTGCTGCA
ATGATACCGCGAGACCCACGCTCACCGGCTCCAGATTTATCAGCAATAAACCAGCCAGCCGGAAGGGCCG
AGCGCAGAAGTGGTCCTGCAACTTTATCCGCCTCCATCCAGTCTATTAATTGTTGCCGGGAAGCTAGAGT
AAGTAGTTCGCCAGTTAATAGTTTGCGCAACGTTGTTGCCATTGCTACAGGCATCGTGGTGTCACGCTCG
TCGTTTGGTATGGCTTCATTCAGCTCCGGTTCCCAACGATCAAGGCGAGTTACATGATCCCCCATGTTGT
GCAAAAAAGCGGTTAGCTCCTTCGGTCCTCCGATCGTTGTCAGAAGTAAGTTGGCCGCAGTGTTATCACT
CATGGTTATGGCAGCACTGCATAATTCTCTTACTGTCATGCCATCCGTAAGATGCTTTTCTGTGACTGGT
GAGTACTCAACCAAGTCATTCTGAGAATAGTGTATGCGGCGACCGAGTTGCTCTTGCCCGGCGTCAATAC
GGGATAATACCGCGCCACATAGCAGAACTTTAAAAGTGCTCATCATTGGAAAACGTTCTTCGGGGCGAAA
ACTCTCAAGGATCTTACCGCTGTTGAGATCCAGTTCGATGTAACCCACTCGTGCACCCAACTGATCTTCA
GCATCTTTTACTTTCACCAGCGTTTCTGGGTGAGCAAAAACAGGAAGGCAAAATGCCGCAAAAAAGGGAA
TAAGGGCGACACGGAAATGTTGAATACTCATACTCTTCCTTTTTCAATATTATTGAAGCATTTATCAGGG
TTATTGTCTCATGAGCGGATACATATTTGAATGTATTTAGAAAAATAAACAAATAGGGGTTCCGCGCACA
TTTCCCCGAAAAGTGCCACCTGACGTCGACGGATCGGGA
Features (pLannotate 1.2.2; 21 found; start..end, strand, type, name):
     16..68      -  misc_feature   bom (fragment): basis of mobility region from pBR322
    223..602     +  enhancer       CMV enhancer: human cytomegalovirus immediate early enhancer
    603..806     +  promoter       CMV promoter: human cytomegalovirus (CMV) immediate early promoter
    802..835     +  LTR            5' LTR (truncated) (fragment): truncated 5' long terminal repeat (LTR) from HIV-1
    851..869     +  promoter       T7 promoter: promoter for bacteriophage T7 RNA polymerase
    902..1024    +  CDS            CAHS 86272 (fragment): CAHS2_HYPDU - Also known as CAHS-b From Hypsibius dujardini (Water bear) (Macrobiotus dujardini).
   1245..1469    +  polyA_signal   bGH poly(A) signal: bovine growth hormone polyadenylation signal
   1473..1494    +  promoter       SV40 promoter (fragment): SV40 enhancer and early promoter
   1515..1943    +  rep_origin     f1 ori (sequence partly withheld): f1 bacteriophage origin of replication; arrow indicates direction of (+) strand synthesis
   1957..2286    +  promoter       SV40 promoter: SV40 enhancer and early promoter
   2334..2381    +  promoter       EM7 promoter: synthetic bacterial promoter&nbsp
   2400..2774    +  CDS            BleoR: antibiotic-binding protein; Sh ble from Streptoalloteichus hindustanus; confers resistance to bleomycin, phleomycin, and Zeocin™
   2784..2909    +  CDS            ble (fragment): BLE_KLEPN - Experimental evidence at protein level: Swiss-Prot protein existence level 1. Binding protein with a strong affinity to the bleomycin family of antibiotics. Binds to CL990; an antimitotic-antibiotic compound. From Klebsiella pneumoniae.
   2904..3025    +  polyA_signal   SV40 poly(A) signal: SV40 polyadenylation signal
   3098..3114    -  protein_bind   lac operator: The lac repressor binds to the lac operator to inhibit transcription in E. coli. This inhibition can be relieved by adding lactose or isopropyl-β-D-thiogalactopyranoside (IPTG). lac repressor encoded by lacI
   3122..3152    -  promoter       lac promoter: promoter for the E. coli lac operon
   3167..3188    -  protein_bind   CAP binding site: CAP binding activates transcription in the presence of cAMP. E. coli catabolite activator protein
   3201..3293    -  CDS            lacI (fragment): lac repressor; lacI; The lac repressor binds to the lac operator to inhibit transcription in E. coli. This inhibition can be relieved by adding lactose or isopropyl-β-D-thiogalactopyranoside (IPTG).
   3476..4064    -  rep_origin     ori: high-copy-number ColE1/pMB1/pBR322/pUC origin of replication
   4235..5095    -  CDS            AmpR: β-lactamase; bla; confers resistance to ampicillin, carbenicillin, and related antibiotics
   5096..5200    -  promoter       AmpR promoter: bla
