[The description below was written by a language model from this plasmid's Addgene catalogue record and pLannotate feature annotations shown in this document.]
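Description:
pST_CAHS1_PARRC_101-144 (pBS0656) is a 5,243-nt mammalian expression plasmid built on a backbone recorded as YK 02. It expresses a fragment (residues 101-144, as the name indicates) of the tardigrade cytoplasmic abundant heat-soluble protein CAHS1 from P. richtersi. The plasmid is propagated in E. coli at high copy from a ColE1/pUC-type origin and selected with ampicillin through the bla gene and its own promoter. An f1 origin is also present, along with small remnants of lac regulatory sequence and a pBR322 bom fragment that belong to the backbone.

The insert was introduced by Gibson cloning downstream of the human CMV immediate-early enhancer and promoter, with a T7 promoter just upstream of the coding region, and transcripts are terminated by the bovine growth hormone polyadenylation signal. The automated annotation recognises only a roughly 120-nt stretch of the coding region, matching it by homology to a related CAHS protein from Hypsibius dujardini. The catalogue lists a 333-bp insert, so the cassette evidently includes additional sequence that neither the feature table nor the record identifies. A second cassette places the Sh ble gene under tandem SV40 early and EM7 promoters with an SV40 poly(A) signal, which can confer Zeocin/bleomycin resistance in mammalian cells or bacteria. Short hits to an HIV-1 LTR and a second ble fragment look like annotation artefacts rather than functional elements.

The plasmid was made for a study testing natural and designed proteins from extremotolerant organisms for condensate formation and attenuation of apoptosis in human cells. This fragment was among the poorest performers in the apoptosis assay, inducing apoptosis rather than protecting against it. The depositor names pSecTag2 B as the negative control for that assay.
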