Addgene plasmid #185199: pST_CAHS1_PARRC_101-144 (pBS0656)
Purpose: For the mammalian expression of the tardigrade protein CAHS1_PARRC_101-144. This is one of the bottom performing targets in our apoptosis assay (it induced apoptosis).
Depositing lab: Pamela Silver. Depositing organization: Harvard Medical School. Publication: Natural and Designed Proteins Inspired by Extremotolerant Organisms Can Form Condensates and Attenuate Apoptosis in Human Cells. Veling MT, Nguyen DT, Thadani NN, Oster ME, Rollins NJ, Brock KP, Bethel NP, Lim S, Baker D, Way JC, Marks DS, Chang RL, Silver PA. ACS Synth Biol. 2022 Mar 18;11(3):1292-1302. doi: 10.1021/acssynbio.1c00572. Epub 2022 Feb 18. PubMed 35176859.
Backbone
  Vector backbone: YK 02
  Vector type: Mammalian Expression
Growth in bacteria
  Bacterial resistance: Ampicillin, 100 μg/mL
  Growth temperature: 37°C
  Growth strain: DH5alpha
  Copy number: High Copy
Gene/Insert
  Gene/Insert name: CAHS1_PARRC_101-144
  Species: P. richtersi
  Insert size (bp): 333
  Cloning method: Gibson Cloning
Terms and licenses: Academic/Nonprofit Terms; Industry Terms: Not Available to Industry
Depositor comments: This is one of the bottom performing targets in our apoptosis assay (it induced apoptosis). See supplemental table 2 in our paper to see its performance in our assay. The negative control for this assay is pSecTag2 B which can be obtained from Thermo here https://www.thermofisher.com/order/catalog/product/V90020
How to cite: pST_CAHS1_PARRC_101-144 (pBS0656) was a gift from Pamela Silver (Addgene plasmid # 185199 ; http://n2t.net/addgene:185199 ; RRID:Addgene_185199)
